>Addgene plasmid #79826 | pBAD_Kan-LacI | depositor full sequence | sequence record 149512 | pBAD_Kan-LacI sequence 5026 bps
AGATCAAAGGATCTTCTTGAGATCCTTTTTTTCTGCGCGTAATCTGCTGCTTGCAAACAAAAAAACCACC
GCTACCAGCGGTGGTTTGTTTGCCGGATCAAGAGCTACCAACTCTTTTTCCGAAGGTAACTGGCTTCAGC
AGAGCGCAGATACCAAATACTGTCCTTCTAGTGTAGCCGTAGTTAGGCCACCACTTCAAGAACTCTGTAG
CACCGCCTACATACCTCGCTCTGCTAATCCTGTTACCAGTGGCTGCTGCCAGTGGCGATAAGTCGTGTCT
TACCGGGTTGGACTCAAGACGATAGTTACCGGATAAGGCGCAGCGGTCGGGCTGAACGGGGGGTTCGTGC
ACACAGCCCAGCTTGGAGCGAACGACCTACACCGAACTGAGATACCTACAGCGTGAGCTATGAGAAAGCG
CCACGCTTCCCGAAGGGAGAAAGGCGGACAGGTATCCGGTAAGCGGCAGGGTCGGAACAGGAGAGCGCAC
GAGGGAGCTTCCAGGGGGAAACGCCTGGTATCTTTATAGTCCTGTCGGGTTTCGCCACCTCTGACTTGAG
CGTCGATTTTTGTGATGCTCGTCAGGGGGGCGGAGCCTATGGAAAAACGCCAGCAACGCGGCCTTTTTAC
GGTTCCTGGCCTTTTGCTGGCCTTTTGCTCACATGTTCTTTCCTGCGTTATCCCCTGATTCTGTGGATAA
CCGTATTACCGCCTTTGAGTGAGCTGATACCGCTCGCCGCAGCCGAACGACCGAGCGCAGCGAGTCAGTG
AGCGAGGAAGCGGAAGAGCGCCTGATGCGGTATTTTCTCCTTACGCATCTGTGCGGTATTTCACACCGCA
TATGGTGCACTCTCAGTACAATCTGCTCTGATGCCGCATAGTTAAGCCAGTATACACTCCGCTATCGCTA
CGTGACTGGGTCATGGCTGCGCCCCGACACCCGCCAACACCCGCTGACGCGCCCTGACGGGCTTGTCTGC
TCCCGGCATCCGCTTACAGACAAGCTGTGACCGTCTCCGGGAGCTGCATGTGTCAGAGGTTTTCACCGTC
ATCACCGAAACGCGCGAGGCAGCAGATCAATTCGCGCGCGAAGGCGAAGCGGCATGCATAATGTGCCTGT
CAAATGGACGAAGCAGGGATTCTGCAAACCCTATGCTACTCCGTCAAGCCGTCAATTGTCTGATTCGTTA
CCAATTATGACAACTTGACGGCTACATCATTCACTTTTTCTTCACAACCGGCACGGAACTCGCTCGGGCT
GGCCCCGGTGCATTTTTTAAATACCCGCGAGAAATAGAGTTGATCGTCAAAACCAACATTGCGACCGACG
GTGGCGATAGGCATCCGGGTGGTGCTCAAAAGCAGCTTCGCCTGGCTGATACGTTGGTCCTCGCGCCAGC
TTAAGACGCTAATCCCTAACTGCTGGCGGAAAAGATGTGACAGACGCGACGGCGACAAGCAAACATGCTG
TGCGACGCTGGCGATATCAAAATTGCTGTCTGCCAGGTGATCGCTGATGTACTGACAAGCCTCGCGTACC
CGATTATCCATCGGTGGATGGAGCGACTCGTTAATCGCTTCCATGCGCCGCAGTAACAATTGCTCAAGCA
GATTTATCGCCAGCAGCTCCGAATAGCGCCCTTCCCCTTGCCCGGCGTTAATGATTTGCCCAAACAGGTC
GCTGAAATGCGGCTGGTGCGCTTCATCCGGGCGAAAGAACCCCGTATTGGCAAATATTGACGGCCAGTTA
AGCCATTCATGCCAGTAGGCGCGCGGACGAAAGTAAACCCACTGGTGATACCATTCGCGAGCCTCCGGAT
GACGACCGTAGTGATGAATCTCTCCTGGCGGGAACAGCAAAATATCACCCGGTCGGCAAACAAATTCTCG
TCCCTGATTTTTCACCACCCCCTGACCGCGAATGGTGAGATTGAGAATATAACCTTTCATTCCCAGCGGT
CGGTCGATAAAAAAATCGAGATAACCGTTGGCCTCAATCGGCGTTAAACCCGCCACCAGATGGGCATTAA
ACGAGTATCCCGGCAGCAGGGGATCATTTTGCGCTTCAGCCATACTTTTCATACTCCCGCCATTCAGAGA
AGAAACCAATTGTCCATATTGCATCAGACATTGCCGTCACTGCGTCTTTTACTGGCTCTTCTCGCTAACC
AAACCGGGAACCCCGCTTATTAAAAGCATTCTGTAACAAAGCGGGACCAAAGCCATGACAAAAACGCGTA
ACAAAAGTGTCTATAATCACGGCAGAAAAGTCCACATTGATTATTTGCACGGCGTCACACTTTGCTATGC
CATAGCATTTTTATCCATAAGATTAGCGGATCCTACCTGACGCTTTTTATCGCAACTCTCTACTGTTTCT
CCATACCCGTTTTTTTGGGCTAGAAATAATTTTGTTTAACTTTAAGAAGGAGTCTAGAATGAAACCAGTA
ACGTTATACGATGTCGCAGAGTATGCCGGTGTCTCTTATCAGACCGTTTCCCGCGTGGTGAACCAGGCCA
GCCACGTTTCTGCGAAAACGCGGGAAAAAGTGGAAGCGGCGATGGCGGAGCTGAATTACATTCCCAACCG
CGTGGCACAACAACTGGCGGGCAAACAGTCGTTGCTGATTGGCGTTGCCACCTCCAGTCTGGCCCTGCAC
GCGCCGTCGCAAATTGTCGCGGCGATTAAATCTCGCGCCGATCAACTGGGTGCCAGCGTGGTGGTGTCGA
TGGTAGAACGAAGCGGCGTCGAAGCCTGTAAAGCGGCGGTGCACAATCTTCTCGCGCAACGCGTCAGTGG
GCTGATCATTAACTATCCGCTGGATGACCAGGATGCCATTGCTGTGGAAGCTGCCTGCACTAATGTTCCG
GCGTTATTTCTTGATGTCTCTGACCAGACACCCATCAACAGTATTATTTTCTCCCATGAAGACGGTACGC
GACTGGGCGTGGAGCATCTGGTCGCATTGGGTCACCAGCAAATCGCGCTGTTAGCGGGCCCATTAAGTTC
TGTCTCGGCGCGTCTGCGTCTGGCTGGCTGGCATAAATATCTCACTCGCAATCAAATTCAGCCGATAGCG
GAACGGGAAGGCGACTGGAGTGCCATGTCCGGTTTTCAACAAACCATGCAAATGCTGAATGAGGGCATCG
TTCCCACTGCGATGCTGGTTGCCAACGATCAGATGGCGCTGGGCGCAATGCGCGCCATTACCGAGTCCGG
GCTGCGCGTTGGTGCGGACATCTCGGTAGTGGGATACGACGATACCGAAGACAGCTCATGTTATATCCCG
CCGTTAACCACCATCAAACAGGATTTTCGCCTGCTGGGGCAAACCAGCGTGGACCGCTTGCTGCAACTCT
CTCAGGGCCAGGCGGTGAAGGGCAATCAGCTGTTGCCCGTCTCACTGGTGAAAAGAAAAACCACCCTGGC
GCCCAATACGCAAACCGCCTCTCCCCGCGCGTTGGCCGATTCATTAATGCAGCTGGCACGACAGGTTTCC
CGACTGGAAAGCGGGCAGCTGCAGCCCGGTCATCATCACCATCACCATTGAGTTTAAACGGTCTCCAGCT
TGGCTGTTTTGGCGGATGAGAGAAGATTTTCAGCCTGATACAGATTAAATCAGAACGCAGAAGCGGTCTG
ATAAAACAGAATTTGCCTGGCGGCAGTAGCGCGGTGGTCCCACCTGACCCCATGCCGAACTCAGAAGTGA
AACGCCGTAGCGCCGATGGTAGTGTGGGGTCTCCCCATGCGAGAGTAGGGAACTGCCAGGCATCAAATAA
AACGAAAGGCTCAGTCGAAAGACTGGGCCTTTCGTTTTATCTGTTGTTTGTCGGTGAACGCTCTCCTGAG
TAGGACAAATCCGCCGGGAGCGGATTTGAACGTTGCGAAGCAACGGCCCGGAGGGTGGCGGGCAGGACGC
CCGCCATAAACTGCCAGGCATCAAATTAAGCAGAAGGCCATCCTGACGGATGGCCTTTTTGCGTTTCAGG
TGGCACTTTTCGGGGAAATGTGCGCGGAACCCCTATTTGTTTATTTTTCTAAATACATTCAAATATGTAT
CCGCTCATGAATTAATTCTTAGAAAAACTCATCGAGCATCAAATGAAACTGCAATTTATTCATATCAGGA
TTATCAATACCATATTTTTGAAAAAGCCGTTTCTGTAATGAAGGAGAAAACTCACCGAGGCAGTTCCATA
GGATGGCAAGATCCTGGTATCGGTCTGCGATTCCGACTCGTCCAACATCAATACAACCTATTAATTTCCC
CTCGTCAAAAATAAGGTTATCAAGTGAGAAATCACCATGAGTGACGACTGAATCCGGTGAGAATGGCAAA
AGTTTATGCATTTCTTTCCAGACTTGTTCAACAGGCCAGCCATTACGCTCGTCATCAAAATCACTCGCAT
CAACCAAACCGTTATTCATTCGTGATTGCGCCTGAGCGAGACGAAATACGCGATCGCTGTTAAAAGGACA
ATTACAAACAGGAATCGAATGCAACCGGCGCAGGAACACTGCCAGCGCATCAACAATATTTTCACCTGAA
TCAGGATATTCTTCTAATACCTGGAATGCTGTTTTCCCGGGGATCGCAGTGGTGAGTAACCATGCATCAT
CAGGAGTACGGATAAAATGCTTGATGGTCGGAAGAGGCATAAATTCCGTCAGCCAGTTTAGTCTGACCAT
CTCATCTGTAACATCATTGGCAACGCTACCTTTGCCATGTTTCAGAAACAACTCTGGCGCATCGGGCTTC
CCATACAATCGATAGATTGTCGCACCTGATTGCCCGACATTATCGCGAGCCCATTTATACCCATATAAAT
CAGCATCCATGTTGGAATTTAATCGCGGCCTAGAGCAAGACGTTTCCCGTTGAATATGGCTCATAACACC
CCTTGTATTACTGTTTATGTAAGCAGACAGTTTTATTGTTCATGACCAAAATCCCTTAACGTGAGTTTTC
GTTCCACTGAGCGTCAGACCCCGTAGCGTTCCACTGAGCGTCAGACCCCGTAGAAA
Features (pLannotate 1.2.2; 12 found; start..end, strand, type, name):
     17..605     +  rep_origin     ori: high-copy-number ColE1/pMB1/pBR322/pUC origin of replication
    791..931     -  misc_feature   bom: basis of mobility region from pBR322
   1033..1073    -  CDS            rop (fragment): Rop protein, which maintains plasmids at low copy number; rop
   1195..2073    -  CDS            araC: L-arabinose regulatory protein; araC
   2219..2384    +  promoter       araBAD promoter: araBAD; promoter of the L-arabinose operon of E. coli; the araC regulatory gene is transcribed in the opposite direction (Guzman et al., 1995)
   2412..2432    +  RBS            RBS: efficient ribosome binding site from bacteriophage T7 gene 10 (Olins and Rangwala, 1989)
   2439..3518    +  CDS            lacI: LACI_ECOLI - Experimental evidence at protein level: Swiss-Prot protein existence level 1. Repressor of the lactose operon. Binds allolactose as an inducer. From Escherichia coli (strain K12).
   3655..3770    +  ncRNA          5S rRNA: Accession: RF00001 - 5S ribosomal RNA
   3774..3860    +  terminator     rrnB T1 terminator: Escherichia coli rrnB; transcription terminator T1 from the E. coli rrnB gene
   3952..3979    +  terminator     rrnB T2 terminator: transcription terminator T2 from the E. coli rrnB gene
   4013..4070    +  promoter       AmpR promoter (fragment): bla
   4079..4894    -  CDS            KanR: aminoglycoside phosphotransferase; aph(3')-Ia; confers resistance to kanamycin in bacteria or G418 (Geneticin®) in eukaryotes
