[The description below was written by a language model from this plasmid's Addgene catalogue record and pLannotate feature annotations shown in this document.]
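Description:
pBAD_Kan-LacI is a 5,026 bp bacterial expression plasmid for arabinose-inducible production of the E. coli Lac repressor. It is built on pBAD_Kan, a kanamycin-resistant derivative of the commercial pBAD vector. It replicates from a high-copy ColE1/pMB1-type origin; a pBR322 bom (basis of mobility) region sits nearby, and only a short fragment of rop remains, consistent with the high copy number recorded. Selection is through an aminoglycoside phosphotransferase gene (aph(3')-Ia) conferring kanamycin resistance. This gene lies in reverse orientation next to a residual fragment of the AmpR (bla) promoter, which suggests that the marker replaced the original ampicillin cassette, although the record does not describe how this was done.

The payload is the roughly 1.1 kb lacI coding sequence, cloned between XbaI and PstI sites downstream of the araBAD promoter and an efficient ribosome binding site from bacteriophage T7 gene 10. The divergently transcribed araC gene supplies the regulator that keeps the promoter off without L-arabinose and activates it when the sugar is present, so repressor levels can be tuned by inducer concentration. Transcription ends at the rrnB T1 and T2 terminators, which are preceded by a segment of 5S rRNA sequence carried over from the rrnB operon. The catalogue lists a backbone-encoded C-terminal His6 tag, but the feature table does not annotate it, so whether it is fused in frame to LacI cannot be confirmed from the annotation.

The plasmid lets LacI be supplied in trans under control independent of lactose or IPTG. The associated publication concerns transcriptional interference in E. coli and a dual positive selection system for genetic switches.
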