Addgene plasmid #79826: pBAD_Kan-LacI
Purpose: Arabinose induced expression of Lac repressor
Depositing lab: Katja Arndt. Depositing organization: Universitaet Potsdam. Publication: Long-range transcriptional interference in E. coli used to construct a dual positive selection system for genetic switches. Hoffmann SA, Kruse SM, Arndt KM. Nucleic Acids Res. 2016 Jun 2;44(10):e95. doi: 10.1093/nar/gkw125. Epub 2016 Feb 29. PubMed 26932362.
Backbone
  Vector backbone: pBAD_Kan
  Backbone manufacturer: ThermoFisher Scientific (parent backbone pBAD)
  Backbone size w/o insert (bp): 3940
  Total vector size (bp): 5026
  Vector type: Bacterial Expression
Growth in bacteria
  Bacterial resistance: Kanamycin, 50 μg/mL
  Growth temperature: 37°C
  Growth strain: DH5alpha
  Copy number: High Copy
Gene/Insert
  Gene/Insert name: LacI (alt name: Lac repressor)
  Insert size (bp): 1086
  Promoter: araBp
  Tag / fusion protein: His6 (C terminal on backbone)
  Cloning method: Restriction Enzyme; 5′ cloning site XbaI (unknown if destroyed); 3′ cloning site PstI (unknown if destroyed)
  Sequencing primers: 5′ pBAD-FP
Terms and licenses: Academic/Nonprofit Terms; Industry Terms: Not Available to Industry
How to cite: pBAD_Kan-LacI was a gift from Katja Arndt (Addgene plasmid # 79826 ; http://n2t.net/addgene:79826 ; RRID:Addgene_79826)
