>Addgene plasmid #79826 | pBAD_Kan-LacI | addgene partial sequence | sequence record 153959 | pBAD33-F2 5'-ctgtaacaaagcgggaccaa-3'
AAGTGTCTATAATCACGGCAGAAAAGTCCACATTGATTATTTGCACGGCGTCACACTTTGCTATGCCATA
GCATTTTTATCCATAAGATTAGCGGATCCTACCTGACGCTTTTTATCGCAACTCTCTACTGTTTCTCCAT
ACCCGTTTTTTTGGGCTAGAAATAATTTTGTTTAACTTTAAGAAGGAGTCTAGAATGAAACCAGTAACGT
TATACGATGTCGCAGAGTATGCCGGTGTCTCTTATCAGACCGTTTCCCGCGTGGTGAACCAGGCCAGCCA
CGTTTCTGCGAAAACGCGGGAAAAAGTGGAAGCGGCGATGGCGGAGCTGAATTACATTCCCAACCGCGTG
GCACAACAACTGGCGGGCAAACAGTCGTTGCTGATTGGCGTTGCCACCTCCAGTCTGGCCCTGCACGCGC
CGTCGCAAATTGTCGCGGCGATTAAATCTCGCGCCGATCAACTGGGTGCCAGCGTGGTGGTGTCGATGGT
AGAACGAAGCGGCGTCGAAGCCTGTAAAGCGGCGGTGCACAATCTTCTCGCGCAACGCGTCAGTGGGCTG
ATCATTAACTATCCGCTGGATGACCAGGATGCCATTGCTGTGGAAGCTGCCTGCACTAATGTTCCGGCGT
TATTTCTTGATGTCTCTGACCAGACACCCATCAACAGTATTATTTTCTCCCATGAAGACGGTACGCGACT
GGGCGTGGAGCATCTGGTCGCATTGGGTCACCAGCAAATCGCGCTGTTAGCGGGCCCATTAAGTTCTGTC
TCGGCGCGTCTGCGTCTGGCTGGCTGGCATAAATATCTCACTCGCAATCAAATTCAGCCGATAGCGGAAC
GGGAAGGCGACTGGAGTGCCATGTCCGGTTTTCAACAAACCATGCAAATGCTGAATGAGGGCATCGTTCC
CACTGCGATGCTGGTTGCCAACGATCAGATGGCGCTGGGCGCAATGCGCGCCATTACCGAGTCCGGGCTG
C
