>Addgene plasmid #79826 | pBAD_Kan-LacI | addgene partial sequence | sequence record 153960 | pCR8_F1 5'-ttgatgcctggcagttccct-3'
TACCATCGGCGCTACGGCGTTTCACTTCTGAGTTCGGCATGGGGTCAGGTGGGACCACCGCGCTACTGCC
GCCAGGCAAATTCTGTTTTATCAGACCGCTTCTGCGTTCTGATTTAATCTGTATCAGGCTGAAAATCTTC
TCTCATCCGCCAAAACAGCCAAGCTGGAGACCGTTTAAACTCAATGGTGATGGTGATGATGACCGGGCTG
CAGCTGCCCGCTTTCCAGTCGGGAAACCTGTCGTGCCAGCTGCATTAATGAATCGGCCAACGCGCGGGGA
GAGGCGGTTTGCGTATTGGGCGCCAGGGTGGTTTTTCTTTTCACCAGTGAGACGGGCAACAGCTGATTGC
CCTTCACCGCCTGGCCCTGAGAGAGTTGCAGCAAGCGGTCCACGCTGGTTTGCCCCAGCAGGCGAAAATC
CTGTTTGATGGTGGTTAACGGCGGGATATAACATGAGCTGTCTTCGGTATCGTCGTATCCCACTACCGAG
ATGTCCGCACCAACGCGCAGCCCGGACTCGGTAATGGCGCGCATTGCGCCCAGCGCCATCTGATCGTTGG
CAACCAGCATCGCAGTGGGAACGATGCCCTCATTCAGCATTTGCATGGTTTGTTGAAAACCGGACATGGC
ACTCCAGTCGCCTTCCCGTTCCGCTATCGGCTGAATTTGATTGCGAGTGAGATATTTATGCCAGCCAGCC
AGACGCAGACGCGCCGAGACAGAACTTAATGGGCCCGCTAACAGCGCGATTTGCTGGTGACCCAATGCGA
CCAGATGCTCCACGCCCAGTCGCGTACCGTCTTCATGGGAGAAAATAATACTGTTGATGGGTGTCTGGTC
AGAGACATCAAGAAATAACGCCGGAACATTAGTGCAGGCAGCTTCCACAGCAATGGCATCCTGGTCATCC
AGCGGATAGTTAATGATCAGCCCACTGACGCGTTGCGCGAGAAGATTGTGCACCGCCG
